>Addgene plasmid #34434 | KHBD00309 | depositor partial sequence | sequence record 41001 | KHBD00309 sequence 2253 bps
ATGCATACGGATATCATAATTGGTGATCAGTTTGCCGCCAACAATAACTACTGGGTGATGCAGTCCCCGG
AACTAGACTATCGGCACGAGCTGATGGGTCGTCTGCATAAAATCGAGCCCGCCGATGTTGAGCTTGAGGT
TCTGGCAGCGGCCGCGGCAGCCGCAAACAACAACAACAACACCAGCAGCAATAACAACCACAGCAGCAAC
AGCAGCAGCAACAACAGCAACGGCAGCCAAACACCAAACGGCAACAACAACAGCAGTTTGGCAACCGGAG
GCCATCAGCATCATCAGTTCCACCACCACCTGCACCACCACCACTCCCATCAGCACCACCACCAGCACCA
TCATTTGCACCAGCATCATTCGCACAGCCTTCAAAGTGGCGAAAGTGGTGCATCGGAGGCGTGGCCCCAC
CTTCCCGCCCCCTCGTACGCCAGCGATGTTCCACATGCGCAGCAGCAGCAACTTCAGCCCGCCGGATCGC
CGAATTCCAACTCAAACGGAGCCTACGGCTGTGCACCACTCTACGATGGAGCGCCCTACGAAGTGGCACT
CGGCTACGGTGGTGCGGTGGTTGCGTCAACGGGTGGTGCGACTTCCAGCGACAAGGAGTATTTATATGAA
ACCAAAAACAAAGAGGCTCTCTACGCCGATCCGCTGGACGATCCCTACCAGCGACCCGTGCTCTGGGATG
ATATTACTACCTCAATCCAAAATATCGATCCGGAGAACGCGCTCATGCTGAGCAGCAGCGGTAGCAGCAA
CAACAACGGCAGCAGCAACAGCAGCAGCAACACGGGCGAGTCTGCAACATCGCAGCTGCCGCAGGTCAAG
ATGGAGGCGATCGATGAGAGCCTGCTCGAGACATTTTCGACCCCATTGCTCAGTCCCCTGGAGATAAAGA
CCGAGAAACAGCAGCGACAACAGCAGCACCAGCACCAACAGCAGCAGCAACAGCAGCAGCAGCAGCAGCA
GCAACACCAGCAACAACATCAGCAACAATACCAGCAGCAACACTATCAGCAACATTATCAGCAGCAGCAC
TTGTACCAGCATCATCCCAGCCTGGCGCTGCCTGGCTTGCCACCCGCTGTCGACGTGGTAGAGTTGCAAC
TGCAGCAGCAGCATCAACAGCAGCAACATCTGCAGCACAACAACAGTAGCAGCAGCAGCCCCAAGCTGGC
GACCCCCGGCGACAACAGCGGCAACACCTCCTCCTATCAGCAACAGTACGCATCTCAATTGGTCTCCGGA
TCGGGAGGCGGCTATCTCAACGGTAGCAGCAGCAACTCCTACGGCTACAGCTGGCACAGCAGTCAGTCCT
TCCACACCAAATACCAAATACACCCGCCATCAGCCGCTGCTTCAGCCACCGCCTCCGCCACTGCCACGCC
CACAGCTCAACTCGGTGCTCAACAGCAGCAACAGCAACAGCAGCAGCAACAGCTGCAGCAACTGTGCCCC
CCTGCGGCGCCCAGCACTCCCTCGACCTCCTCCTCGTCCATTTCCTCTTCCTCCGCCTCCTCTGCCAGTC
GCCATATGTTCGTGCCACCTTTGACCCCGCCAAGTTCGGATCCCGGAAGCCCTGGCAGCTCGATGGTGGC
AGCAGCAGCTGCTGCAGCCGCCCAACGACGCACCACCCCACCACCGCCCTACCAGCAAGGTCATGTGATG
GGCCTAATTAACCCACCGCCAACGCTGCAACTTCTGGGTGGTGCAGCCACAGGCAGCAACAACAGTTGCA
CCACCACCCTAACCACCTTAACACCCGCCAGTGCCATTCAGCAGCAGCAGCAACAACCACAGCAGCAACA
GGTGCCACAGCAACAGCCACCGCCCACCCCCCGCTCTTCGGGGGGCGGGAGGCGTGGTCGGCACTCGCAC
CACCAACCGGGAACGGCGGCCCACATCGCCAGTTTGATGAGCGTACGAACGGTGCGTTACAACCGCCGAA
ATAATCCCGAGCTGGAAAAGCGACGCATCCACCACTGTGATTTCGTCGGCTGCTCCAAGGTGTACACAAA
AAGCTCTCATCTGAAGGCCCATCAAAGGATACACACGGGTGAGAAGCCATACACCTGCCAGTGGCCGGAA
TGCGAGTGGAGATTCGCCAGGTCGGACGAGCTAACGAGGCACTACCGGAAGCACACGGGGGCCAAACCCT
TCAAATGCATCGTGTGCGAGAGGAGCTTTGCGAGGAGTGATCACCTGGCGCTCCACATGAAGCGCCACTT
GCCCAAGAATAAA
