>Addgene plasmid #34434 | KHBD00309 | addgene partial sequence | sequence record 42198 | M13-Rev 5'-CAGGAAACAGCTATGACC-3'
ATTTTATTTTGACTGATAGTGACCTGTTCGTTGCAACAAATTGATAAGCAATGCTTTCTTATAATGCCAA
CTTTGTACAAGAAAGTTGGCAATTTATTCTTGGGCAAGTGGCGCTTCATGTGGAGCGCCAGGTGATCACT
CCTCGCAAAGCTCCTCTCGCACACGATGCATTTGAAGGGTTTGGCCCCCGTGTGCTTCCGGTAGTGCCTC
GTTAGCTCGTCCGACCTGGCGAATCTCCACTCGCATTCCGGCCACTGGCAGGTGTATGGCTTCTCACCCG
TGTGTATCCTTTGATGGGCCTTCAGATGAGAGCTTTTTGTGTACACCTTGGAGCAGCCGACGAAATCACA
GTGGTGGATGCGTCGCTTTTCCAGCTCGGGATTATTTCGGCGGTTGTAACGCACCGTTCGTACGCTCATC
AAACTGGCGATGTGGGCCGCCGTTCCCGGTTGGTGGTGCGAGTGCCGACCACGCCTCCCGCCCCCCGAAG
AGCGGGGGGTGGGCGGTGGCTGTTGCTGTGGCACCTGTTGCTGCTGTGGTTGTTGCTGCTGCTGCTGAAT
GGCACTGGCGGGTGTTAAGGTGGTTAGGGTGGTGGTGCAACTGTTGTTGCTGCCTGTGGCTGCACCACCC
AGAAGTTGCAGCGTTGGCGGTGGGTTAATTAGGCCCATCACATGACCTTGCTGGTAGGGCGGTGGTGGGG
TGGTGCGTCGTTGGGCGGCTGCAGCAGCTGCTGCTGCCAC
