[The description below was written by a language model from this plasmid's Addgene catalogue record.]
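Description:
KHBD00309 is a Gateway entry-type clone built in the pDONR221 donor vector backbone (Invitrogen), carrying the open reading frame of the Drosophila melanogaster gene CG12029, also known as dar1. The backbone contributes about 2.5 kb and the insert about 2.25 kb. It is a high-copy bacterial plasmid propagated in E. coli under kanamycin selection. The record does not list individual features, but the insert was introduced by Gateway recombination, which in a pDONR221-derived clone leaves the ORF flanked by att recombination sites. M13 forward and reverse primer sites on either side of the cassette are used to sequence the insert.

There is no promoter driving the insert in this plasmid. It serves as a shuttle clone rather than an expression construct, and the ORF is meant to be transferred by a further Gateway recombination reaction into destination vectors that supply the promoter, tags and host-specific elements. The depositor notes that ORFs in this collection were cloned open-ended, without a stop codon. This allows in-frame C-terminal fusions to tags or functional domains once the ORF is moved into a suitable destination vector, and it means that the destination vector has to provide translation termination.

The clone belongs to a collection associated with a study on automated protein–DNA interaction screening of Drosophila regulatory elements. This suggests it was intended as a source of the coding sequence for building fusion constructs in such assays, though the record does not specify the destination vectors or any particular assay format for this clone.
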