Addgene plasmid #34434: KHBD00309
Depositing lab: Bart Deplancke. Depositing organization: Swiss Federal Institute of Technology (EPFL). Publication: Automated protein-DNA interaction screening of Drosophila regulatory elements. Korneel Hens, Jean-Daniel Feuz, Alina Isakova, Antonina Lagovitina, Andreas Massouras, Julien Bryois, Patrick Callaerts, Susan E. Celniker, Bart Deplancke. Nat Methods. 2011 Oct 30;8(12):1065-70. 10.1038/nmeth.1763 PubMed 22037703.
Backbone
  Vector backbone: pDONR221
  Backbone manufacturer: Invitrogen
  Backbone size w/o insert (bp): 2536
  Vector type: Gateway Donor Vector
Growth in bacteria
  Bacterial resistance: Kanamycin, 50 μg/mL
  Growth temperature: 37°C
  Growth strain: DH5alpha
  Copy number: High Copy
Gene/Insert
  Gene/Insert name: CG12029 (alt names: FBgn0035454; CG12029)
  Species: D. melanogaster (fly)
  Insert size (bp): 2253
  Entrez Gene: dar1 (a.k.a. Dmel_CG12029, CG12029, Dar1, Dmel\CG12029, l(3)63Ed, l(3)SH5)
  Cloning method: Gateway Cloning
  Sequencing primers: 5′ M13F; 3′ M13R
Terms and licenses: Academic/Nonprofit Terms; Industry Terms: Not Available to Industry
Depositor comments: Please note that the ORFs in this collection were cloned open-ended (without a stop codon).
How to cite: KHBD00309 was a gift from Bart Deplancke (Addgene plasmid # 34434 ; http://n2t.net/addgene:34434 ; RRID:Addgene_34434)
